Addgene plasmid #163768: pAC8_PH-6His-Nter-GWs-Lox (VE5587)
Purpose: Transfer vector for gene expression to generate recombinant baculoviruses by homologous recombination. Contains expression cassette with an N-ter 6 His tag under the pH promoter.
Depositing lab: Arnaud Poterszman. Depositing organization: Institut de Genetique et de Biologie Moleculaire et Cellulaire (IGBMC). Publication: HR-Bac, a toolbox based on homologous recombination for expression, screening and production of multiprotein complexes using the baculovirus expression system. Kolesnikova O, Zachayus A, Pichard S, Osz J, Rochel N, Rossolillo P, Kolb-Cheynel I, Troffer-Charlier N, Compe E, Bensaude O, Berger I, Poterszman A. Sci Rep. 2022 Feb 7;12(1):2030. doi: 10.1038/s41598-021-04715-5. PubMed 35132103.
Backbone
  Vector backbone: pBAcPAK8
  Backbone manufacturer: Clontech
  Modifications to backbone: The pAC8_PH-6His-Nter-GWs-Lox (VE5587) is a derivative of pBAcPAK8 (Clontech) for generation of recombinant baculoviruses by homologous recombination. It contains an expression cassette composed of one baculovirus late promoter (PH). This vector bears a 6 His sequence allowing the expression of a N-terminally-tagged protein under the control of the pH promoter. Insertion of DNA sequence is typically performed by Gateway® LR reaction.
  Vector type: Insect Expression
Growth in bacteria
  Bacterial resistance: Ampicillin, 100 μg/mL
  Growth temperature: 37°C
  Growth strain: ccdB Survival
  Copy number: High Copy
Gene/Insert
  Gene/Insert name: N-terminal 6His tag
  Promoter: PH
  Tag / fusion protein: 6 His Tag (N terminal on insert)
  Cloning method: Gateway Cloning
  Sequencing primers: 5′ ACCATCTCGCAAATAAATAA
Terms and licenses: Academic/Nonprofit Terms; Industry Terms: Not Available to Industry
How to cite: pAC8_PH-6His-Nter-GWs-Lox (VE5587) was a gift from Arnaud Poterszman (Addgene plasmid # 163768 ; http://n2t.net/addgene:163768 ; RRID:Addgene_163768)
