[The description below was written by a language model from this plasmid's Addgene catalogue record and pLannotate feature annotations shown in this document.]
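Description:
pAC8_PH-6His-Nter-GWs-Lox (VE5587) is a baculovirus transfer vector derived from pBacPAK8, built to generate recombinant baculoviruses by homologous recombination for protein expression in insect cells. In E. coli it replicates from a high-copy ColE1/pUC-type origin and is selected with ampicillin (AmpR); an M13/f1-type phage origin is also annotated. Because the empty vector carries the ccdB toxin gene, it is propagated in a ccdB-tolerant strain.

The expression cassette is flanked by AcMNPV sequences, with lef2 and ORF603 on one side and a region containing part of ORF1629 on the other. These serve as homology arms for recombination into the viral genome. Between them, the polyhedrin (PH) promoter, a strong promoter active late in infection, drives a short N-terminal 6xHis coding segment followed by a Gateway destination cassette: attR1, a chloramphenicol resistance gene, ccdB and attR2. An LR reaction with an entry clone replaces the CmR/ccdB segment with the gene of interest, placing it downstream of the His tag so the protein is produced as an N-terminally tagged fusion suitable for metal-affinity purification, while loss of ccdB provides counter-selection against unrecombined vector. A single loxP site sits immediately upstream of the polyhedrin promoter and offers a site for Cre-mediated recombination. The vector belongs to a toolbox aimed at expressing and screening multiprotein complexes, but the record does not state how the loxP site is used.

The description above follows the 7,362 nt sequence record. A second, 5,836 nt record filed under the same entry instead shows an SV40 promoter, β-globin intron, T7 promoter, human RARA coding sequence and SV40 poly(A). This is a mammalian expression layout with no baculovirus or Gateway elements, so it does not match the catalogue description and appears to represent a different plasmid.
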