Features (pLannotate 1.2.2; 12 found; start..end, strand, type, name):
    227..384     +  CDS            lacZα (fragment): LacZα fragment of β-galactosidase; lacZ fragment
    388..816     +  rep_origin     f1 ori (sequence partly withheld): f1 bacteriophage origin of replication; arrow indicates direction of (+) strand synthesis
    844..943     -  misc_feature   bom (fragment): basis of mobility region from pBR322
   1045..1080    -  CDS            rop (fragment): Rop protein, which maintains plasmids at low copy number; rop
   1175..1279    +  promoter       AmpR promoter: bla
   1280..2140    +  CDS            AmpR: β-lactamase; bla; confers resistance to ampicillin, carbenicillin, and related antibiotics
   2311..2899    +  rep_origin     ori: high-copy-number ColE1/pMB1/pBR322/pUC origin of replication
   3104..3225    -  polyA_signal   SV40 poly(A) signal: SV40 polyadenylation signal
   3557..4942    -  CDS            RARA: RARA_HUMAN - Also known as NR1B1. Experimental evidence at protein level: Swiss-Prot protein existence level 1. Receptor for retinoic acid (PubMed:19850744, PubMed:16417524, PubMed:20215566). Retinoic acid receptors bind as heterodimers to their target response elements in response to their ligands, all-trans or 9- cis retinoic acid, and regulate gene expression in various biological processes (PubMed:28167758). The RXR/RAR heterodimers bind to the retinoic acid response elements (RARE) composed of tandem 5'-AGGTCA-3' sites known as DR1-DR5 (PubMed:28167758). In the absence of ligand, the RXR-
   5028..5046    -  promoter       T7 promoter: promoter for bacteriophage T7 RNA polymerase
   5101..5673    -  intron         β-globin intron: intron from rabbit β-globin gene
   5704..217     -  promoter       SV40 promoter (across the origin): SV40 enhancer and early promoter
>Addgene plasmid #163768 | pAC8_PH-6His-Nter-GWs-Lox (VE5587) | addgene full sequence | sequence record 324178 | Addgene NGS Result
GGAGTTAGGGGCGGGATGGGCGGAGTTAGGGGCGGGACTATGGTTGCTGACTAATTGAGATGCATGCTTT
GCATACTTCTGCCTGCTGGGGAGCCTGGGGACTTTCCTTGCTGACTAATTGAGATGCATGCTTTGCATAC
TTCTGCCTGCTGGGGAGCCTGGGGACTTTCCACACCCTAACTGACACACATTCCACAGCTGGTTCTTTCC
GCCTCAGAAGTCGACAATTCACTGGCCGTCGTTTTACAACGTCGTGACTGGGAAAACCCTGGCGTTACCC
AACTTAATCGCCTTGCAGCACATCCCCCTTTCGCCAGCTGGCGTAATAGCGAAGAGGCCCGCACCGATCG
CCCTTCCCAACAGTTGCGCAGCCTGAATGGCGAATGG
[124 nt withheld, positions 388-511]
C
[91 nt withheld, positions 513-603]
A
[49 nt withheld, positions 605-653]
CCTTTGACGTTGGAGTCCACGTTCTTT
[37 nt withheld, positions 681-717]
ACCCTATCTCGGTCTATTCTTTTGATTTATAAGGGATTTTGCCGATTTCGGCCTATTGGTTAAAAAATGA
GCTGATTTAACAAAAATTTAACGCGAATTTTAACAAAATATTAACGCTTACAATTTCCTGATGCGGTATT
TTCTCCTTACGCATCTGTGCGGTATTTCACACCGCATATGGTGCACTCTCAGTACAATCTGCTCTGATGC
CGCATAGTTAAGCCAGCCCCGACACCCGCCAACACCCGCTGACGCGCCCTGACGGGCTTGTCTGCTCCCG
GCATCCGCTTACAGACAAGCTGTGACCGTCTCCGGGAGCTGCATGTGTCAGAGGTTTTCACCGTCATCAC
CGAAACGCGCGAGACGAAAGGGCCTCGTGATACGCCTATTTTTATAGGTTAATGTCATGATAATAATGGT
TTCTTAGACGTCAGGTGGCACTTTTCGGGGAAATGTGCGCGGAACCCCTATTTGTTTATTTTTCTAAATA
CATTCAAATATGTATCCGCTCATGAGACAATAACCCTGATAAATGCTTCAATAATATTGAAAAAGGAAGA
GTATGAGTATTCAACATTTCCGTGTCGCCCTTATTCCCTTTTTTGCGGCATTTTGCCTTCCTGTTTTTGC
TCACCCAGAAACGCTGGTGAAAGTAAAAGATGCTGAAGATCAGTTGGGTGCACGAGTGGGTTACATCGAA
CTGGATCTCAACAGCGGTAAGATCCTTGAGAGTTTTCGCCCCGAAGAACGTTTTCCAATGATGAGCACTT
TTAAAGTTCTGCTATGTGGCGCGGTATTATCCCGTATTGACGCCGGGCAAGAGCAACTCGGTCGCCGCAT
ACACTATTCTCAGAATGACTTGGTTGAGTACTCACCAGTCACAGAAAAGCATCTTACGGATGGCATGACA
GTAAGAGAATTATGCAGTGCTGCCATAACCATGAGTGATAACACTGCGGCCAACTTACTTCTGACAACGA
TCGGAGGACCGAAGGAGCTAACCGCTTTTTTGCACAACATGGGGGATCATGTAACTCGCCTTGATCGTTG
GGAACCGGAGCTGAATGAAGCCATACCAAACGACGAGCGTGACACCACGATGCCTGTAGCAATGGCAACA
ACGTTGCGCAAACTATTAACTGGCGAACTACTTACTCTAGCTTCCCGGCAACAATTAATAGACTGGATGG
AGGCGGATAAAGTTGCAGGACCACTTCTGCGCTCGGCCCTTCCGGCTGGCTGGTTTATTGCTGATAAATC
TGGAGCCGGTGAGCGTGGGTCTCGCGGTATCATTGCAGCACTGGGGCCAGATGGTAAGCCCTCCCGTATC
GTAGTTATCTACACGACGGGGAGTCAGGCAACTATGGATGAACGAAATAGACAGATCGCTGAGATAGGTG
CCTCACTGATTAAGCATTGGTAACTGTCAGACCAAGTTTACTCATATATACTTTAGATTGATTTAAAACT
TCATTTTTAATTTAAAAGGATCTAGGTGAAGATCCTTTTTGATAATCTCATGACCAAAATCCCTTAACGT
GAGTTTTCGTTCCACTGAGCGTCAGACCCCGTAGAAAAGATCAAAGGATCTTCTTGAGATCCTTTTTTTC
TGCGCGTAATCTGCTGCTTGCAAACAAAAAAACCACCGCTACCAGCGGTGGTTTGTTTGCCGGATCAAGA
GCTACCAACTCTTTTTCCGAAGGTAACTGGCTTCAGCAGAGCGCAGATACCAAATACTGTTCTTCTAGTG
TAGCCGTAGTTAGGCCACCACTTCAAGAACTCTGTAGCACCGCCTACATACCTCGCTCTGCTAATCCTGT
TACCAGTGGCTGCTGCCAGTGGCGATAAGTCGTGTCTTACCGGGTTGGACTCAAGACGATAGTTACCGGA
TAAGGCGCAGCGGTCGGGCTGAACGGGGGGTTCGTGCACACAGCCCAGCTTGGAGCGAACGACCTACACC
GAACTGAGATACCTACAGCGTGAGCTATGAGAAAGCGCCACGCTTCCCGAAGGGAGAAAGGCGGACAGGT
ATCCGGTAAGCGGCAGGGTCGGAACAGGAGAGCGCACGAGGGAGCTTCCAGGGGGAAACGCCTGGTATCT
TTATAGTCCTGTCGGGTTTCGCCACCTCTGACTTGAGCGTCGATTTTTGTGATGCTCGTCAGGGGGGCGG
AGCCTATGGAAAAACGCCAGCAACGCGGCCTTTTTACGGTTCCTGGCCTTTTGCTGGCCTTTTGCTCACA
TGTTCTTTCCTGCGTTATCCCCTGATTCTGTGGATAACCGTATTACCGCCTTTGAGTGAGCTGATACCGC
TCGCCGCAGCCGAACGACCGAGCGCAGCGAGTCAGTGAGCGAGGAAGCGGAAGAGTCTAGAGTCGACCAG
ACATGATAAGATACATTGATGAGTTTGGACAAACCACAACTAGAATGCAGTGAAAAAAATGCTTTATTTG
TGAAATTTGTGATGCTATTGCTTTATTTGTAACCATTATAAGCTGCAATAAACAAGTTCTGCTTTAATAA
GATCTGGATCCGAATTCCGTCTTGATGAACACGAGGCCCCCAGGACCCATCCTGAGACCCAGGACCAGGG
GCCTCACTCAGTTCCTGGCCTCGGCCTCTGACGTCAGCCCAGGCTGTGGGAGCAGGCAGTCCACTGAGGG
CCCAGGCCTCTGTCCAAGGAGTCGCTGCCTCCTCCCTCCCCGTCCCCCAGGGAAGGTCCCCAGTACTGCC
CGGGAGGGCAGGTGGGGGCAGGGCTGGTGCGGGGTCACATGGTCGGTAGAAAGGCAGAGAAAAGCCGGGG
CGGAGGGCGAGGGCTGTGTCCATGTGGCGTGGGCGGTCACGGGGAGTGGGTGGCCGGGCTGCTTCTGTTG
GAGCTGGGGCTGAGGCTGGGGCTACAGCTGCCTGGCGGGGGGGCCAGGCCACCCCCGTCCCGCCCCCCAC
CCCCCGGCTGTCCGCTCAGAGTGTCCAGGCCCTCTGAGTTCTCCAACATTTCCTGGATGAGAGGCGGCAT
GGAGCCCGGGATCTCCATCTTCAGCGTGATCACCCGCTCAGCCCCCTTGGCGCTGATGCTTCGCAGGTCA
GTAATCTTCATTAGCATCTTGGGGAACATGTGGGGGCGGCTGGGCCTCCGCTTCCGCACGTAGACCTTTA
GCGCCTCCAGCAGCGGCTCCTGCAGCATGTCCACCCGGTCCGGCTGCTCCAGGTCCTGGCGGTCTCCGCA
GATGAGGCAGATGGCGCTGAGCAGCCCCGTCTCCGCATCATCCATCTCCAGGGGCAGCAGCTGGTTGGCG
AAGGCAAAGACCAGGTCGGTGAGGGGGCCGAAGCCAGCGTTGTGCATCTGGGTCCGGTTCAGGGTCAGCC
CGTCCGAGAAGGTCATGGTGTCCTGCTCGGGCGTGTACCGCGTGCAGATCCGCAGGATCAGGATGTCCAG
GCAGGCAGCCTTGAGGAGGGTGATCTGGTCGGCGATGGTGAGGGTGGTGAAGCCGGGCAGCTGCTTGGCG
AACTCCACAGTCTTAATGATGCACTTGGTGGAGAGTTCACTGAACTTGTCCCAGAGGTCAATGTCCAGAG
AGACACGTTGTTCTGAGCTGTTGTTCGTAGTGTATTTGCCCAGCTGGCAGAGGGCAGGGAAGGTTTCCTG
GTGCGCTTTGCGCACCTTCTCAATGAGCTCCCCCACCTCCGGCGTCAGCGTGTAGCTCTCAGAGCACTCG
GGCTTGGGCACCTCCTTCTTCTTCTTGTTTCGGTCGTTTCTCACAGACTCCTTGGACATGCCCACTTCAA
AGCACTTCTGCAGTCGGCAGTACTGGCAGCGGTTCCGGGTCACCTTGTTGATGATGCAGTTCTTGTCCCG
GTGACACGTGTACACCATGTTCTTCTGGATGCTGCGGCGGAAGAAGCCCTTGCAGCCCTCACAGGCGCTG
ACCCCATAGTGGTAGCCTGAGGACTTGTCCTGACAGACAAAGCAAGGCTTGTAGATGCGGGGTAGAGGGG
GTGGCGAGGGAGGGCTGGGCACTATCTCTTCAGAACTGCTGCTCTGGGTCTCAATGGTGGCTGGGGATGG
TGTGCTATATCCACTAACTGGAAGCTGGTGCTGGAGAGTGGTCAGAGCGCCTGGCGGGGAGAGTCCACCC
AGCATAGGGGGGAAGAAGAAGGCGTAGGGAGGCACCGGGTACCCATTGAGGTGCCCGCCCCCAGGTGTCG
GGCAGGAGCTGCTGTTGCTGGCCATGCCAAGCGGCCACAGTCAGAAGGGAGGCAGACAGTCTGGCAGGGG
GCTCTGGTGGGCTTCAGACCACCCCTCCTCGGGAATTCGCCCTATAGTGAGTCGTATTACAATTCTTTGC
CAAAATGATGAGACAGCACAATAACCAGCACGTTGCCCAGGAGCTGTAGGAAAAAGAAGAAGGCATGAAC
ATGGTTAGCAGAGGGGCCCGGTTTGGACTCAGAGTATTTTATCCTCATCTCAAACAGTGTATATCATTGT
AACCATAAAGAGAAAGGCAGGATGATGACCAGGATGTAGTTGTTTCTACCAATAAGAATATTTCCACGCC
AGCCAGAATTTATATGCAGAAATATTCTACCTTATCATTTAATTATAACAATTGTTCTCTAAAACTGTGC
TGAAGTACAATATAATATACCCTGATTGCCTTGAAAAAAAAGTGATTAGAGAAAGTACTTACAATCTGAC
AAATAAACAAAAGTGAATTTAAAAATTCGTTACAAATGCAAGCTAAAGTTTAACGAAAAAGTTACAGAAA
ATGAAAAGAAAATAAGAGGAGACAATGGTTGTCAACAGAGTAGAAAGTGAAAGAAACAAAATTATCATGA
GGGTCCATGGTGATACAAGGGACATCTTCCCATTCTAAACAACACCCTGAAAACTTTGCCCCCTCCATAT
AACATGAATTTTACAATAGCGAAAAAGAAAGAACAATCAAGGGTCCCCAAACTCACCCTGAAGTTCTCAG
GATCGATCCGGAGCTTTTTGCAAAAGCCTAGGCCTCCAAAAAAGCCTCTTCACTACTTCTGGAATAGCTC
AGAGGCCGAGGCGGCCTCGGCCTCTGCATAAATAAAAAAAATTAGTCAGCCATGGGGCGGAGAATGGGCG
GAACTGGGC
