Features (pLannotate 1.2.2; 22 found; start..end, strand, type, name):
    540..617     -  CDS            P61 (fragment): P78_NPVAC - Experimental evidence at protein level: Swiss-Prot protein existence level 1. Plays a role in the transport of the nucleocapsids from the cytoplasm toward the host nucleus together with the host actin- polymerizing Arp2/3 complex. From Autographa californica nuclear polyhedrosis virus (AcMNPV).
    619..670     -  misc_feature   bom (fragment): basis of mobility region from pBR322
    689..1069    +  rep_origin     M13 ori (sequence partly withheld): M13 bacteriophage origin of replication; arrow indicates direction of (+) strand synthesis
   1145..1194    -  misc_feature   bom (fragment): basis of mobility region from pBR322
   1296..1331    -  CDS            rop (fragment): Rop protein, which maintains plasmids at low copy number; rop
   1426..1530    +  promoter       AmpR promoter: bla
   1531..2391    +  CDS            AmpR: β-lactamase; bla; confers resistance to ampicillin, carbenicillin, and related antibiotics
   2562..3150    +  rep_origin     ori: high-copy-number ColE1/pMB1/pBR322/pUC origin of replication
   3333..3386    +  CDS            lacI (fragment): lac repressor; lacI; The lac repressor binds to the lac operator to inhibit transcription in E. coli. This inhibition can be relieved by adding lactose or isopropyl-β-D-thiogalactopyranoside (IPTG).
   3713..3837    +  CDS            lef2: baculovirus late expression factor 2
   3875..4480    +  CDS            ORF603: baculovirus ORF603 protein
   4544..4577    +  protein_bind   loxP: Cre-mediated recombination occurs in the 8-bp core sequence (GCATACAT). Cre recombinase
   4578..4669    +  promoter       polyhedrin promoter: polh from Autographa californica; promoter for the baculovirus polyhedrin gene
   4693..4709    +  CDS            capTEV™ (fragment): composite tag for in vivo biotinylation, TEV protease cleavage, and 6xHis tagging
   4768..4892    +  protein_bind   attR1: mutant version of attR; recombination site for the Gateway® LR reaction LR Clonase™
   4917..4947    +  promoter       lac UV5 promoter: E. coli lac promoter with an "up" mutation
   4971..5000    +  promoter       cat promoter (fragment): promoter of the E. coli cat gene encoding chloramphenicol acetyltransferase
   5001..5660    +  CDS            CmR: chloramphenicol acetyltransferase; cat; confers resistance to chloramphenicol
   5839..5997    +  CDS            ccdA (fragment): CCDA_ECO57 - Also known as H, letA. Experimental evidence at protein level: Swiss-Prot protein existence level 1. Antitoxin component of a type II toxin-antitoxin (TA) system which inhibits the post-segregational killing (PSK) of plasmid-free cells, also referred to as a plasmid addiction system. Binds to and blocks the activity of CcdB; will also remove bound CcdB protein from the CcdB-GyrA complex by forming a CcdA-CcdB complex, a process termed rejuvenation. Functions as a transcriptional corepressor for the ccdAB operon, repression also requires CcdB (By similarity). From Escherichia coli
   6002..6304    +  CDS            ccdB: CCDB_ECOLI - Also known as G, letB, letD. Experimental evidence at protein level: Swiss-Prot protein existence level 1. Toxic component of a type II toxin-antitoxin (TA) system, functioning in plasmid maintainence. Responsible for the post- segregational killing (PSK) of plasmid-free cells, also referred to as a plasmid addiction system. Half-life of over 2 hours. Cell killing by CcdB is accompanied by filamentation, defects in chromosome and plasmid segregation, defects in cell division, formation of anucleate cells, decreased DNA synthesis and plasmid loss. Interferes with the activity of DN
   6348..6472    -  protein_bind   attR2: mutant version of attR; recombination site for the Gateway® LR reaction LR Clonase™
   6547..542     +  misc_recomb    baculovirus recombination region (ORF1629) (across the origin): contains part of ORF1629
>Addgene plasmid #163768 | pAC8_PH-6His-Nter-GWs-Lox (VE5587) | addgene full sequence | sequence record 379027 | Addgene NGS Result
GTGATGCAGACGGCGGTTTAGGCTCAAATGTCTCTTTAGGCAACACAGTCGGCACCTCAACTATTGTACT
GGTTTCGGGCGCCGTTTTTGGTTTGACCGGTCTGAGACGAGTGCGATTTTTTTCGTTTCTAATAGCTTCC
AACAATTGTTGTCTGTCGTCTAAAGGTGCAGCGGGTTGAGGTTCCGTCGGCATTGGTGGAGCGGGCGGCA
ATTCAGACATCGATGGTGGTGGTGGTGGTGGAGGCGCTGGAATGTTAGGCACGGGAGAAGGTGGTGGCGG
CGGTGCCGCCGGTATAATTTGTTCTGGTTTAGTTTGTTCGCGCACGATTGTGGGCACCGGCGCAGGCGCC
GCTGGCTGCACAACGGAAGGTCGTCTGCTTCGAGGCAGCGCTTGGGGTGGTGGCAATTCAATATTATAAT
TGGAATACAAATCGTAAAAATCTGCTATAAGCATTGTAATTTCGCTATCGTTTACCGTGCCGATATTTAA
CAACCGCTCAATGTAAGCAATTGTATTGTAAAGAGATTGTCTCAAGCTCGGATCGATCCCGCACGCCGAT
AACAAGCCTTTTCATTTTTACTACAGCATTGTAGTGGCGAGACACTTCGCTGTCGTCGCCTGATGCGGTA
TTTTCTCCTTACGCATCTGTGCGGTATTTCACACCGCATA
[142 nt withheld, positions 671-812]
C
[141 nt withheld, positions 814-954]
CCTTTGACGTTGGAGTCCACGTTCTTT
[37 nt withheld, positions 982-1018]
ACCCTATCTCGGGCTATTCTTTTGATTTATAAGGGATTTTGCCGATTTCGGCCTATTGGTTAAAAAATGA
GCTGATTTAACAAAAATTTAACGCGAATTTTAACAAAATATTAACGTTTACAATTTTATGGTGCACTCTC
AGTACAATCTGCTCTGATGCCGCATAGTTAAGCCAGCCCCGACACCCGCCAACACCCGCTGACGCGCCCT
GACGGGCTTGTCTGCTCCCGGCATCCGCTTACAGACAAGCTGTGACCGTCTCCGGGAGCTGCATGTGTCA
GAGGTTTTCACCGTCATCACCGAAACGCGCGAGACGAAAGGGCCTCGTGATACGCCTATTTTTATAGGTT
AATGTCATGATAATAATGGTTTCTTAGACGTCAGGTGGCACTTTTCGGGGAAATGTGCGCGGAACCCCTA
TTTGTTTATTTTTCTAAATACATTCAAATATGTATCCGCTCATGAGACAATAACCCTGATAAATGCTTCA
ATAATATTGAAAAAGGAAGAGTATGAGTATTCAACATTTCCGTGTCGCCCTTATTCCCTTTTTTGCGGCA
TTTTGCCTTCCTGTTTTTGCTCACCCAGAAACGCTGGTGAAAGTAAAAGATGCTGAAGATCAGTTGGGTG
CACGAGTGGGTTACATCGAACTGGATCTCAACAGCGGTAAGATCCTTGAGAGTTTTCGCCCCGAAGAACG
TTTTCCAATGATGAGCACTTTTAAAGTTCTGCTATGTGGCGCGGTATTATCCCGTATTGACGCCGGGCAA
GAGCAACTCGGTCGCCGCATACACTATTCTCAGAATGACTTGGTTGAGTACTCACCAGTCACAGAAAAGC
ATCTTACGGATGGCATGACAGTAAGAGAATTATGCAGTGCTGCCATAACCATGAGTGATAACACTGCGGC
CAACTTACTTCTGACAACGATCGGAGGACCGAAGGAGCTAACCGCTTTTTTGCACAACATGGGGGATCAT
GTAACTCGCCTTGATCGTTGGGAACCGGAGCTGAATGAAGCCATACCAAACGACGAGCGTGACACCACGA
TGCCTGTAGCAATGGCAACAACGTTGCGCAAACTATTAACTGGCGAACTACTTACTCTAGCTTCCCGGCA
ACAATTAATAGACTGGATGGAGGCGGATAAAGTTGCAGGACCACTTCTGCGCTCGGCCCTTCCGGCTGGC
TGGTTTATTGCTGATAAATCTGGAGCCGGTGAGCGTGGGTCTCGCGGTATCATTGCAGCACTGGGGCCAG
ATGGTAAGCCCTCCCGTATCGTAGTTATCTACACGACGGGGAGTCAGGCAACTATGGATGAACGAAATAG
ACAGATCGCTGAGATAGGTGCCTCACTGATTAAGCATTGGTAACTGTCAGACCAAGTTTACTCATATATA
CTTTAGATTGATTTAAAACTTCATTTTTAATTTAAAAGGATCTAGGTGAAGATCCTTTTTGATAATCTCA
TGACCAAAATCCCTTAACGTGAGTTTTCGTTCCACTGAGCGTCAGACCCCGTAGAAAAGATCAAAGGATC
TTCTTGAGATCCTTTTTTTCTGCGCGTAATCTGCTGCTTGCAAACAAAAAAACCACCGCTACCAGCGGTG
GTTTGTTTGCCGGATCAAGAGCTACCAACTCTTTTTCCGAAGGTAACTGGCTTCAGCAGAGCGCAGATAC
CAAATACTGTTCTTCTAGTGTAGCCGTAGTTAGGCCACCACTTCAAGAACTCTGTAGCACCGCCTACATA
CCTCGCTCTGCTAATCCTGTTACCAGTGGCTGCTGCCAGTGGCGATAAGTCGTGTCTTACCGGGTTGGAC
TCAAGACGATAGTTACCGGATAAGGCGCAGCGGTCGGGCTGAACGGGGGGTTCGTGCACACAGCCCAGCT
TGGAGCGAACGACCTACACCGAACTGAGATACCTACAGCGTGAGCTATGAGAAAGCGCCACGCTTCCCGA
AGGGAGAAAGGCGGACAGGTATCCGGTAAGCGGCAGGGTCGGAACAGGAGAGCGCACGAGGGAGCTTCCA
GGGGGAAACGCCTGGTATCTTTATAGTCCTGTCGGGTTTCGCCACCTCTGACTTGAGCGTCGATTTTTGT
GATGCTCGTCAGGGGGGCGGAGCCTATGGAAAAACGCCAGCAACGCGGCCTTTTTACGGTTCCTGGCCTT
TTGCTGGCCTTTTGCTCACATGTTCTTTCCTGCGTTATCCCCTGATTCTGTGGATAACCGTATTACCGCC
TTTGAGTGAGCTGATACCGCTCGCCGCAGCCGAACGACCGAGCGCAGCGAGTCAGTGAGCGAGGAAGCGG
AAGAGCGCCCAATACGCAAACCGCCTCTCCCCGCGCGTTGGCCGATTCATTAATGCAGAACGGCTCCGCC
CACTATTAATGAAATTAAAAATTCCAATTTTAAAAAACGCAGCAAGAGAAACATTTGTATGAAAGAATGC
GTAGAAGGAAAGAAAAATGTCGTCGACATGCTGAACAACAAGATTAATATGCCTCCGTGTATAAAAAAAA
TATTGAACGATTTGAAAGAAAACAATGTACCGCGCGGCGGTATGTACAGGAAGAGGTTTATACTAAACTG
TTACATTGCAAACGTGGTTTCGTGTGCCAAGTGTGAAAACCGATGTTTAATCAAGGCTCTGACGCATTTC
TACAACCACGACTCCAAGTGTGTGGGTGAAGTCATGCATCTTTTAATCAAATCCCAAGATGTGTATAAAC
CACCAAACTGCCAAAAAATGAAAACTGTCGACAAGCTCTGTCCGTTTGCTGGCAACTGCAAGGGTCTCAA
TCCTATTTGTAATTATTGAATAATAAAACAATTATAAATGTCAAATTTGTTTTTTATTAACGATACAAAC
CAAACGCAACAAGAACATTTGTAGTATTATCTATAATTGAAAACGCGTAGTTATAATCGCTGAGGTAATA
TTTAAAATCATTTTCAAATGATTCACAGTTAATTTGCGACAATATAATTTTATTTTCACATAAACTAGAC
GCCTTGTCGTCTTCTTCTTCGTATTCCTTCTCTTTTTCATTTTTCTCCTCATAAAAATTAACATAGTTAT
TATCGTATCCATATATGTATCTATCGTATAGAGTAAATTTTTTGTTGTCATAAATATATATGTCTTTTTT
AATGGGGTGTATAGTACCGCTGCGCATAGTTTTTCTGTAATTTACAACAGTGCTATTTTCTGGTAGTTCT
TCGGAGTGTGTTGCTTTAATTATTAAATTTATATAATCAATGAATTTGGGATCGTCGGTTTTGTACAATA
TGTTGCCGGCATAGTACGCAGCTTCTTCTAGTTCAATTACACCATTTTTTAGCAGCACCGGATTAACATA
ACTTTCCAAAATGTTGTACGAACCGTTAAACAAAAACAGTTCACCTCCCTTTTCTATACTATTGTCTGCG
AGCAGTTGTTTGTTGTTAAAAATAACAGCCATTGTAATGAGACGCACAAACTAATATCACAAACTGGAAA
TGTCTATCAATATATAGTTGCTGATATAACTTCGTATAGCATACATTATACGAAGTTATATCATGGAGAT
AATTAAAATGATAACCATCTCGCAAATAAATAAGTATTTTACTGTTTTCGTAACAGTTTTGTAATAAAAA
AACCTATAAATACGGATCTACCATGGGCAGCAGCCATCATCATCATCATCACTCCGCGGGTCTGGAAGTT
CTGTTCCAGGGGCCCCATATGGGATCCGAATTCCCATCAACAAGTTTGTACAAAAAAGCTGAACGAGAAA
CGTAAAATGATATAAATATCAATATATTAAATTAGATTTTGCATAAAAAACAGACTACATAATACTGTAA
AACACAACATATCCAGTCACTATGGCGGCCGCATTAGGCACCCCAGGCTTTACACTTTATGCTTCCGGCT
CGTATAATGTGTGGATTTTGAGTTAGGATCCGTCGAGATTTTCAGGAGCTAAGGAAGCTAAAATGGAGAA
AAAAATCACTGGATATACCACCGTTGATATATCCCAATGGCATCGTAAAGAACATTTTGAGGCATTTCAG
TCAGTTGCTCAATGTACCTATAACCAGACCGTTCAGCTGGATATTACGGCCTTTTTAAAGACCGTAAAGA
AAAATAAGCACAAGTTTTATCCGGCCTTTATTCACATTCTTGCCCGCCTGATGAATGCTCATCCGGAATT
CCGTATGGCAATGAAAGACGGTGAGCTGGTGATATGGGATAGTGTTCACCCTTGTTACACCGTTTTCCAT
GAGCAAACTGAAACGTTTTCATCGCTCTGGAGTGAATACCACGACGATTTCCGGCAGTTTCTACACATAT
ATTCGCAAGATGTGGCGTGTTACGGTGAAAACCTGGCCTATTTCCCTAAAGGGTTTATTGAGAATATGTT
TTTCGTCTCAGCCAATCCCTGGGTGAGTTTCACCAGTTTTGATTTAAACGTGGCCAATATGGACAACTTC
TTCGCCCCCGTTTTCACCATGGGCAAATATTATACGCAAGGCGACAAGGTGCTGATGCCGCTGGCGATTC
AGGTTCATCATGCCGTTTGTGATGGCTTCCATGTCGGCAGAATGCTTAATGAATTACAACAGTACTGCGA
TGAGTGGCAGGGCGGGGCGTAAAGATCTGGATCCGGCTTACTAAAAGCCAGATAACAGTATGCGTATTTG
CGCGCTGATTTTTGCGGTATAAGAATATATACTGATATGTATACCCGAAGTATGTCAAAAAGAGGTATGC
TATGAAGCAGCGTATTACAGTGACAGTTGACAGCGACAGCTATCAGTTGCTCAAGGCATATATGATGTCA
ATATCTCCGGTCTGGTAAGCACAACCATGCAGAATGAAGCCCGTCGTCTGCGTGCCGAACGCTGGAAAGC
GGAAAATCAGGAAGGGATGGCTGAGGTCGCCCGGTTTATTGAAATGAACGGCTCTTTTGCTGACGAGAAC
AGGGGCTGGTGAAATGCAGTTTAAGGTTTACACCTATAAAAGAGAGAGCCGTTATCGTCTGTTTGTGGAT
GTACAGAGTGATATTATTGACACGCCCGGGCGACGGATGGTGATCCCCCTGGCCAGTGCACGTCTGCTGT
CAGATAAAGTCTCCCGTGAACTTTACCCGGTGGTGCATATCGGGGATGAAAGCTGGCGCATGATGACCAC
CGATATGGCCAGTGTGCCGGTCTCCGTTATCGGGGAAGAAGTGGCTGATCTCAGCCACCGCGAAAATGAC
ATCAAAAACGCCATTAACCTGATGTTCTGGGGAATATAAATGTCAGGCTCCCTTATACACAGCCAGTCTG
CAGGTCGACCATAGTGACTGGATATGTTGTGTTTTACAGTATTATGTAGTCTGTTTTTTATGCAAAATCT
AATTTAATATATTGATATTTATATCATTTTACGTTTCTCGTTCAGCTTTCTTGTACAAAGTGGTAGGATC
CGAACAAAAACTCATCTCAGAAGAGGATCTGTAAGCTTGATGGGCGGCCGCTTAATTAATTGATCCGGGT
TATTAGTACATTTATTAAGCGCTAGATTCTGTGCGTTGTTGATTTACAGACAATTGTTGTACGTATTTTA
ATAATTCATTAAATTTATAATCTTTAGGGTGGTATGTTAGAGCGAAAATCAAATGATTTTCAGCGTCTTT
ATATCTGAATTTAAATATTAAATCCTCAATAGATTTGTAAAATAGGTTTCGATTAGTTTCAAACAAGGGT
TGTTTTTCCGAACCGATGGCTGGACTATCTAATGGATTTTCGCTCAACGCCACAAAACTTGCCAAATCTT
GTAGCAGCAATCTAGCTTTGTCGATATTCGTTTGTGTTTTGTTTTGTAATAAAGGTTCGACGTCGTTCAA
AATATTATGCGCTTTTGTATTTCTTTCATCACTGTCGTTAGTGTACAATTGACTCGACGTAAACACGTTA
AATAAAGCTTGGACATATTTAACATCGGGCGTGTTAGCTTTATTAGGCCGATTATCGTCGTCGTCCCAAC
CCTCGTCGTTAGAAGTTGCTTCCGAAGACGATTTTGCCATAGCCACACGACGCCTATTAATTGTGTCGGC
TAACACGTCCGCGATCAAATTTGTAGTTGAGCTTTTTGGAATTATTTCTGATTGCGGGCGTTTTTGGGCG
GGTTTCAATCTAACTGTGCCCGATTTTAATTCAGACAACACGTTAGAAAGCGATGGTGCAGGCGGTGGTA
ACATTTCAGACGGCAAATCTACTAATGGCGGCGGTGGTGGAGCTGATGATAAATCTACCATCGGTGGAGG
CGCAGGCGGGGCTGGCGGCGGAGGCGGAGGCGGAGGTGGTGGCG
